>Addgene plasmid #163437 | Nup54_mEGFP510(-6) | depositor full sequence | sequence record 316739 | Nup54_mEGFP510(-6) sequence 6288 bps
TAGTTATTAATAGTAATCAATTACGGGGTCATTAGTTCATAGCCCATATATGGAGTTCCGCGTTACATAA
CTTACGGTAAATGGCCCGCCTGGCTGACCGCCCAACGACCCCCGCCCATTGACGTCAATAATGACGTATG
TTCCCATAGTAACGCCAATAGGGACTTTCCATTGACGTCAATGGGTGGAGTATTTACGGTAAACTGCCCA
CTTGGCAGTACATCAAGTGTATCATATGCCAAGTACGCCCCCTATTGACGTCAATGACGGTAAATGGCCC
GCCTGGCATTATGCCCAGTACATGACCTTATGGGACTTTCCTACTTGGCAGTACATCTACGTATTAGTCA
TCGCTATTACCATGGTGATGCGGTTTTGGCAGTACATCAATGGGCGTGGATAGCGGTTTGACTCACGGGG
ATTTCCAAGTCTCCACCCCATTGACGTCAATGGGAGTTTGTTTTGGCACCAAAATCAACGGGACTTTCCA
AAATGTCGTAACAACTCCGCCCCATTGACGCAAATGGGCGGTAGGCGTGTACGGTGGGAGGTCTATATAA
GCAGAGCTGGTTTAGTGAACCGTCAGATCCGCTAGCGCTACCGGACTCAGATCTCGAGCTCAAGCTTCGA
ATTCTGCAGTCGACGGTACCGCGGGCCCGGGATCCACCGGTCCCGCGACATGGCATTCAATTTTGGGGCT
CCTTCGGGCACTTCGGGCACCTCTACAGCCACCGCGGCACCGGCGGGCGGGTTTGGCGGATTTGGAACAA
CAACTACAACTGCAGGCTCTGCATTCAGCTTTTCTGCCCCAACAAACACAGGCAGTACAGGCCTTCTCGG
CGGCACTCAGAACAAAGGTTTTGGCTTTGGCACTGGTTTTGGCACATCGACGGGTACTGGCACTGGTTTA
GGCACTGGCTTGGGAACCGGACTTGGATTCGGAGGATTTAACACCCAGCAGCAGCAGCAGCAGCAGCAGA
CTTCTTTAGGCGGTCTCTTCAGTCAGCCTGCACAGGCCCCTGCGCAGTCCAACCAACTCATCAACACTGC
CAGCGCTCTTTCTGCTCCAACGCTATTGGGGGATGAGAGAGATGCCATCTTGGCAAAGTGGAACCAGTTG
CAGGCCTTCTGGGGAACAGGAAAAGGATATTTCAATAATAACATTCCTCCAGTGGAGTTTACACAGGAAA
ACCCCTTTTGCCGATTTAAGGCTGTCGGTTACAGTTGTATGCCCAATAACAAAGATGAAGATGGACTAGT
GGTTCTAATTTTCAACAAAAAAGAAACAGATATTAGAAGCCAACAACAGCAGTTGGTAGAATCATTGCAT
AAAGTTCTGGGAGGAAACCAGACCCTCACTGTCAATGTGGAGGGCATTAAGACACTGCCCGACGATCAGA
CAGAAGTTGTCATTTACATTGTTGAGCGCTCTCCAAATGGCACCTCGAGAAGAGTTCCAGCGACAACGCT
GTATGCCCACTTTGAGCAAGCCAACATTAAAACACAGCTTCAGCAGCTTGGCGTGACCCTTTCTATGACC
AGAACAGAGCTGTCTCCTGCTCAGATCAAGCAGCTCCTACAGAACCCTCCTGCTGGTGTTGATCCCATTA
TTTGGGAACAGGCCAAGGTGGATAACCCGGATTCTGAAAAATTAATTCCTGTTCCAATGGTGGGTTTCAA
AGAATTGCTTCGAAGACTGAAGGTTCAAGACCAGATGACTAAGCAGCACCAGACCAGATTAGATATCATA
TCTGAAGATATTAGTGAACTGCAAAAGAATCAAACTACAACTATGGCCAAAATAGCACAATACAAGAGGA
AACTGATGGATCTCTCACACAGAACCTTACAGGTCCTAATCAAGCAGGAAATCCAGAGGAAGAGTGGCTA
TGCCATCCAGGCTGAGGAAGAACAGTTGCGGGTTCAGCTAGATACGATTCAAGGAGAGCTGAATGCACCC
ACTCAGTTCAAAGGTCGACTGAATGAACTGATGTCCCAGATCAGGATGCAGAATCATTTTGGAGCTGTGA
AATCTGAAGAAAAGTATTACATAGATGCAGACCTATTACGAGAGATCAAGCAGCATTTGAAACAGCAACA
GGAAGGCCTTAGCCACCTGATTAGCATCATAAAAGACGACCTGGAAGATATCAAGCTGGTAGAGCATGGA
CTGAATGAGACCATCCACAGCAGAGGCGGGGTCTTTAGCGAGCTGTTCACCGGGGTGGTGCCCATCCTGG
TCGAGCTGGACGGCGACGTAAACGGCCACAAGTTCAGCGTGTCCGGCGAGGGCGAGGGCGATGCCACCTA
CGGCAAGCTGACCCTGAAGTTCATCTGCACCACCGGCAAGCTGCCCGTGCCCTGGCCCACCCTCGTGACC
ACCCTGACCTACGGCGTGCAGTGCTTCAGCCGCTACCCCGACCACATGAAGCAGCACGACTTCTTCAAGT
CCGCCATGCCCGAAGGCTACGTCCAGGAGCGCACCATCTTCTTCAAGGACGACGGCAACTACAAGACCCG
CGCCGAGGTGAAGTTCGAGGGCGACACCCTGGTGAACCGCATCGAGCTGAAGGGCATCGACTTCAAGGAG
GACGGCAACATCCTGGGGCACAAGCTGGAGTACAACTACAACAGCCACAACGTCTATATCATGGCCGACA
AGCAGAAGAACGGCATCAAGGTGAACTTCAAGATCCGCCACAACATCGAGGACGGCAGCGTGCAGCTCGC
CGACCACTACCAGCAGAACACCCCCATCGGCGACGGCCCCGTGCTGCTGCCCGACAACCACTACCTGAGC
ACCCAGTCCAAGCTGAGCAAAGACCCCAACGAGAAGCGCGATCACATGGTCCTGCTGGAGTTCGTGACCG
CCGCCGGGATCACTCTCGGCATGGACGAGCTGTACAAGTGACCATTGCGCTGTCCAGAGGTTCATAAAGC
TGTGTACAAGTAAAGCGGCCGCGACTCTAGATCATAATCAGCCATACCACATTTGTAGAGGTTTTACTTG
CTTTAAAAAACCTCCCACACCTCCCCCTGAACCTGAAACATAAAATGAATGCAATTGTTGTTGTTAACTT
GTTTATTGCAGCTTATAATGGTTACAAATAAAGCAATAGCATCACAAATTTCACAAATAAAGCATTTTTT
TCACTGCATTCTAGTTGTGGTTTGTCCAAACTCATCAATGTATCTTAAGGCGTAAATTGTAAGCGTTAAT
ATTTTGTTAAAATTCGCGTTAAATTTTTGTTAAATCAGCTCATTTTTTAACCAATAGGCCGAAATCGGCA
AAATCCCTTATAAATCAAAAGAATAGACCGAGATAGGGT
[37 nt withheld, positions 3330-3366]
AAAGAACGTGGACTCCAACGTCAAAGG
[49 nt withheld, positions 3394-3442]
T
[91 nt withheld, positions 3444-3534]
G
[124 nt withheld, positions 3536-3659]
CAGGTGGCACTTTTCGGGGAAATGTGCGCGGAACCCCTATTTGTTTATTTTTCTAAATACATTCAAATAT
GTATCCGCTCATGAGACAATAACCCTGATAAATGCTTCAATAATATTGAAAAAGGAAGAGTCCTGAGGCG
GAAAGAACCAGCTGTGGAATGTGTGTCAGTTAGGGTGTGGAAAGTCCCCAGGCTCCCCAGCAGGCAGAAG
TATGCAAAGCATGCATCTCAATTAGTCAGCAACCAGGTGTGGAAAGTCCCCAGGCTCCCCAGCAGGCAGA
AGTATGCAAAGCATGCATCTCAATTAGTCAGCAACCATAGTCCCGCCCCTAACTCCGCCCATCCCGCCCC
TAACTCCGCCCAGTTCCGCCCATTCTCCGCCCCATGGCTGACTAATTTTTTTTATTTATGCAGAGGCCGA
GGCCGCCTCGGCCTCTGAGCTATTCCAGAAGTAGTGAGGAGGCTTTTTTGGAGGCCTAGGCTTTTGCAAA
GATCGATCAAGAGACAGGATGAGGATCGTTTCGCATGATTGAACAAGATGGATTGCACGCAGGTTCTCCG
GCCGCTTGGGTGGAGAGGCTATTCGGCTATGACTGGGCACAACAGACAATCGGCTGCTCTGATGCCGCCG
TGTTCCGGCTGTCAGCGCAGGGGCGCCCGGTTCTTTTTGTCAAGACCGACCTGTCCGGTGCCCTGAATGA
ACTGCAAGACGAGGCAGCGCGGCTATCGTGGCTGGCCACGACGGGCGTTCCTTGCGCAGCTGTGCTCGAC
GTTGTCACTGAAGCGGGAAGGGACTGGCTGCTATTGGGCGAAGTGCCGGGGCAGGATCTCCTGTCATCTC
ACCTTGCTCCTGCCGAGAAAGTATCCATCATGGCTGATGCAATGCGGCGGCTGCATACGCTTGATCCGGC
TACCTGCCCATTCGACCACCAAGCGAAACATCGCATCGAGCGAGCACGTACTCGGATGGAAGCCGGTCTT
GTCGATCAGGATGATCTGGACGAAGAGCATCAGGGGCTCGCGCCAGCCGAACTGTTCGCCAGGCTCAAGG
CGAGCATGCCCGACGGCGAGGATCTCGTCGTGACCCATGGCGATGCCTGCTTGCCGAATATCATGGTGGA
AAATGGCCGCTTTTCTGGATTCATCGACTGTGGCCGGCTGGGTGTGGCGGACCGCTATCAGGACATAGCG
TTGGCTACCCGTGATATTGCTGAAGAGCTTGGCGGCGAATGGGCTGACCGCTTCCTCGTGCTTTACGGTA
TCGCCGCTCCCGATTCGCAGCGCATCGCCTTCTATCGCCTTCTTGACGAGTTCTTCTGAGCGGGACTCTG
GGGTTCGAAATGACCGACCAAGCGACGCCCAACCTGCCATCACGAGATTTCGATTCCACCGCCGCCTTCT
ATGAAAGGTTGGGCTTCGGAATCGTTTTCCGGGACGCCGGCTGGATGATCCTCCAGCGCGGGGATCTCAT
GCTGGAGTTCTTCGCCCACCCTAGGGGGAGGCTAACTGAAACACGGAAGGAGACAATACCGGAAGGAACC
CGCGCTATGACGGCAATAAAAAGACAGAATAAAACGCACGGTGTTGGGTCGTTTGTTCATAAACGCGGGG
TTCGGTCCCAGGGCTGGCACTCTGTCGATACCCCACCGAGACCCCATTGGGGCCAATACGCCCGCGTTTC
TTCCTTTTCCCCACCCCACCCCCCAAGTTCGGGTGAAGGCCCAGGGCTCGCAGCCAACGTCGGGGCGGCA
GGCCCTGCCATAGCCTCAGGTTACTCATATATACTTTAGATTGATTTAAAACTTCATTTTTAATTTAAAA
GGATCTAGGTGAAGATCCTTTTTGATAATCTCATGACCAAAATCCCTTAACGTGAGTTTTCGTTCCACTG
AGCGTCAGACCCCGTAGAAAAGATCAAAGGATCTTCTTGAGATCCTTTTTTTCTGCGCGTAATCTGCTGC
TTGCAAACAAAAAAACCACCGCTACCAGCGGTGGTTTGTTTGCCGGATCAAGAGCTACCAACTCTTTTTC
CGAAGGTAACTGGCTTCAGCAGAGCGCAGATACCAAATACTGTCCTTCTAGTGTAGCCGTAGTTAGGCCA
CCACTTCAAGAACTCTGTAGCACCGCCTACATACCTCGCTCTGCTAATCCTGTTACCAGTGGCTGCTGCC
AGTGGCGATAAGTCGTGTCTTACCGGGTTGGACTCAAGACGATAGTTACCGGATAAGGCGCAGCGGTCGG
GCTGAACGGGGGGTTCGTGCACACAGCCCAGCTTGGAGCGAACGACCTACACCGAACTGAGATACCTACA
GCGTGAGCTATGAGAAAGCGCCACGCTTCCCGAAGGGAGAAAGGCGGACAGGTATCCGGTAAGCGGCAGG
GTCGGAACAGGAGAGCGCACGAGGGAGCTTCCAGGGGGAAACGCCTGGTATCTTTATAGTCCTGTCGGGT
TTCGCCACCTCTGACTTGAGCGTCGATTTTTGTGATGCTCGTCAGGGGGGCGGAGCCTATGGAAAAACGC
CAGCAACGCGGCCTTTTTACGGTTCCTGGCCTTTTGCTGGCCTTTTGCTCACATGTTCTTTCCTGCGTTA
TCCCCTGATTCTGTGGATAACCGTATTACCGCCATGCAT
Features (pLannotate 1.2.2; 15 found; start..end, strand, type, name):
     61..364     +  enhancer       CMV enhancer: human cytomegalovirus immediate early enhancer
    365..568     +  promoter       CMV promoter: human cytomegalovirus (CMV) immediate early promoter
    591..671     +  misc_feature   MCS: multiple cloning site
    680..2209    +  CDS            Nup54: NUP54_RAT - Experimental evidence at protein level: Swiss-Prot protein existence level 1. Component of the nuclear pore complex, a complex required for the trafficking across the nuclear membrane. From Rattus norvegicus (Rat).
   2210..2908    +  CDS            mEGFP: mEGFP is a basic (constitutively fluorescent) green fluorescent protein published in 2002, derived from Aequorea victoria. It has moderate acid sensitivity.
   2970..3053    +  CDS            large T antigen (fragment): large T antigen from SV40 (simian virus 40)
   3076..3197    +  polyA_signal   SV40 poly(A) signal: SV40 polyadenylation signal
   3231..3659    -  rep_origin     f1 ori (sequence partly withheld): f1 bacteriophage origin of replication; arrow indicates direction of (+) strand synthesis
   3686..3790    +  promoter       AmpR promoter: bla
   3792..4149    +  promoter       SV40 promoter: SV40 enhancer and early promoter
   4184..4978    +  CDS            NeoR/KanR: aminoglycoside phosphotransferase from Tn5; aph(3')-II (or nptII); confers resistance to neomycin, kanamycin, and G418 (Geneticin®)
   4999..5151    +  CDS            ble (fragment): BLE_KLEPN - Experimental evidence at protein level: Swiss-Prot protein existence level 1. Binding protein with a strong affinity to the bleomycin family of antibiotics. Binds to CL990; an antimitotic-antibiotic compound. From Klebsiella pneumoniae.
   5210..5257    +  polyA_signal   HSV TK poly(A) signal: herpes simplex virus thymidine kinase polyadenylation signal (Cole and Stacy, 1985)
   5348..5364    -  polyA_signal   bGH poly(A) signal (fragment): bovine growth hormone polyadenylation signal
   5586..6174    +  rep_origin     ori: high-copy-number ColE1/pMB1/pBR322/pUC origin of replication
