>Addgene plasmid #163437 | Nup54_mEGFP510(-6) | addgene full sequence | sequence record 321833 | Addgene NGS Result
ATGTTCTTTCCTGCGTTATCCCCTGATTCTGTGGATAACCGTATTACCGCCATGCATTAGTTATTAATAG
TAATCAATTACGGGGTCATTAGTTCATAGCCCATATATGGAGTTCCGCGTTACATAACTTACGGTAAATG
GCCCGCCTGGCTGACCGCCCAACGACCCCCGCCCATTGACGTCAATAATGACGTATGTTCCCATAGTAAC
GCCAATAGGGACTTTCCATTGACGTCAATGGGTGGAGTATTTACGGTAAACTGCCCACTTGGCAGTACAT
CAAGTGTATCATATGCCAAGTACGCCCCCTATTGACGTCAATGACGGTAAATGGCCCGCCTGGCATTATG
CCCAGTACATGACCTTATGGGACTTTCCTACTTGGCAGTACATCTACGTATTAGTCATCGCTATTACCAT
GGTGATGCGGTTTTGGCAGTACATCAATGGGCGTGGATAGCGGTTTGACTCACGGGGATTTCCAAGTCTC
CACCCCATTGACGTCAATGGGAGTTTGTTTTGGCACCAAAATCAACGGGACTTTCCAAAATGTCGTAACA
ACTCCGCCCCATTGACGCAAATGGGCGGTAGGCGTGTACGGTGGGAGGTCTATATAAGCAGAGCTGGTTT
AGTGAACCGTCAGATCCGCTAGCGCTACCGGACTCAGATCTCGAGCTCAAGCTTCGAATTCTGCAGTCGA
CGGTACCGCGGGCCCGGGATCCACCGGTCCCGCGACATGGCATTCAATTTTGGGGCTCCTTCGGGCACTT
CGGGCACCTCTACAGCCACCGCGGCACCGGCGGGCGGGTTTGGCGGATTTGGAACAACAACTACAACTGC
AGGCTCTGCATTCAGCTTTTCTGCCCCAACAAACACAGGCAGTACAGGCCTTCTCGGCGGCACTCAGAAC
AAAGGTTTTGGCTTTGGCACTGGTTTTGGCACATCGACGGGTACTGGCACTGGTTTAGGCACTGGCTTGG
GAACCGGACTTGGATTCGGAGGATTTAACACCCAGCAGCAGCAGCAGCAGCAGCAGACTTCTTTAGGCGG
TCTCTTCAGTCAGCCTGCACAGGCCCCTGCGCAGTCCAACCAACTCATCAACACTGCCAGCGCTCTTTCT
GCTCCAACGCTATTGGGGGATGAGAGAGATGCCATCTTGGCAAAGTGGAACCAGTTGCAGGCCTTCTGGG
GAACAGGAAAAGGATATTTCAATAATAACATTCCTCCAGTGGAGTTTACACAGGAAAACCCCTTTTGCCG
ATTTAAGGCTGTCGGTTACAGTTGTATGCCCAATAACAAAGATGAAGATGGACTAGTGGTTCTAATTTTC
AACAAAAAAGAAACAGATATTAGAAGCCAACAACAGCAGTTGGTAGAATCATTGCATAAAGTTCTGGGAG
GAAACCAGACCCTCACTGTCAATGTGGAGGGCATTAAGACACTGCCCGACGATCAGACAGAAGTTGTCAT
TTACATTGTTGAGCGCTCTCCAAATGGCACCTCGAGAAGAGTTCCAGCGACAACGCTGTATGCCCACTTT
GAGCAAGCCAACATTAAAACACAGCTTCAGCAGCTTGGCGTGACCCTTTCTATGACCAGAACAGAGCTGT
CTCCTGCTCAGATCAAGCAGCTCCTACAGAACCCTCCTGCTGGTGTTGATCCCATTATTTGGGAACAGGC
CAAGGTGGATAACCCGGATTCTGAAAAATTAATTCCTGTTCCAATGGTGGGTTTCAAAGAATTGCTTCGA
AGACTGAAGGTTCAAGACCAGATGACTAAGCAGCACCAGACCAGATTAGATATCATATCTGAAGATATTA
GTGAACTGCAAAAGAATCAAACTACAACTATGGCCAAAATAGCACAATACAAGAGGAAACTGATGGATCT
CTCACACAGAACCTTACAGGTCCTAATCAAGCAGGAAATCCAGAGGAAGAGTGGCTATGCCATCCAGGCT
GAGGAAGAACAGTTGCGGGTTCAGCTAGATACGATTCAAGGAGAGCTGAATGCACCCACTCAGTTCAAAG
GTCGACTGAATGAACTGATGTCCCAGATCAGGATGCAGAATCATTTTGGAGCTGTGAAATCTGAAGAAAA
GTATTACATAGATGCAGACCTATTACGAGAGATCAAGCAGCATTTGAAACAGCAACAGGAAGGCCTTAGC
CACCTGATTAGCATCATAAAAGACGACCTGGAAGATATCAAGCTGGTAGAGCATGGACTGAATGAGACCA
TCCACAGCAGAGGCGGGGTCTTTAGCGAGCTGTTCACCGGGGTGGTGCCCATCCTGGTCGAGCTGGACGG
CGACGTAAACGGCCACAAGTTCAGCGTGTCCGGCGAGGGCGAGGGCGATGCCACCTACGGCAAGCTGACC
CTGAAGTTCATCTGCACCACCGGCAAGCTGCCCGTGCCCTGGCCCACCCTCGTGACCACCCTGACCTACG
GCGTGCAGTGCTTCAGCCGCTACCCCGACCACATGAAGCAGCACGACTTCTTCAAGTCCGCCATGCCCGA
AGGCTACGTCCAGGAGCGCACCATCTTCTTCAAGGACGACGGCAACTACAAGACCCGCGCCGAGGTGAAG
TTCGAGGGCGACACCCTGGTGAACCGCATCGAGCTGAAGGGCATCGACTTCAAGGAGGACGGCAACATCC
TGGGGCACAAGCTGGAGTACAACTACAACAGCCACAACGTCTATATCATGGCCGACAAGCAGAAGAACGG
CATCAAGGTGAACTTCAAGATCCGCCACAACATCGAGGACGGCAGCGTGCAGCTCGCCGACCACTACCAG
CAGAACACCCCCATCGGCGACGGCCCCGTGCTGCTGCCCGACAACCACTACCTGAGCACCCAGTCCAAGC
TGAGCAAAGACCCCAACGAGAAGCGCGATCACATGGTCCTGCTGGAGTTCGTGACCGCCGCCGGGATCAC
TCTCGGCATGGACGAGCTGTACAAGTAAAGCGGCCGCGACTCTAGATCATAATCAGCCATACCACATTTG
TAGAGGTTTTACTTGCTTTAAAAAACCTCCCACACCTCCCCCTGAACCTGAAACATAAAATGAATGCAAT
TGTTGTTGTTAACTTGTTTATTGCAGCTTATAATGGTTACAAATAAAGCAATAGCATCACAAATTTCACA
AATAAAGCATTTTTTTCACTGCATTCTAGTTGTGGTTTGTCCAAACTCATCAATGTATCTTAAGGCGTAA
ATTGTAAGCGTTAATATTTTGTTAAAATTCGCGTTAAATTTTTGTTAAATCAGCTCATTTTTTAACCAAT
AGGCCGAAATCGGCAAAATCCCTTATAAATCAAAAGAATAGACCGAGATAGGGT
[37 nt withheld, positions 3345-3381]
AAAGAACGTGGACTCCAACGTCAAAGG
[49 nt withheld, positions 3409-3457]
T
[91 nt withheld, positions 3459-3549]
G
[124 nt withheld, positions 3551-3674]
CAGGTGGCACTTTTCGGGGAAATGTGCGCGGAACCCCTATTTGTTTATTTTTCTAAATACATTCAAATAT
GTATCCGCTCATGAGACAATAACCCTGATAAATGCTTCAATAATATTGAAAAAGGAAGAGTCCTGAGGCG
GAAAGAACCAGCTGTGGAATGTGTGTCAGTTAGGGTGTGGAAAGTCCCCAGGCTCCCCAGCAGGCAGAAG
TATGCAAAGCATGCATCTCAATTAGTCAGCAACCAGGTGTGGAAAGTCCCCAGGCTCCCCAGCAGGCAGA
AGTATGCAAAGCATGCATCTCAATTAGTCAGCAACCATAGTCCCGCCCCTAACTCCGCCCATCCCGCCCC
TAACTCCGCCCAGTTCCGCCCATTCTCCGCCCCATGGCTGACTAATTTTTTTTATTTATGCAGAGGCCGA
GGCCGCCTCGGCCTCTGAGCTATTCCAGAAGTAGTGAGGAGGCTTTTTTGGAGGCCTAGGCTTTTGCAAA
GATCGATCAAGAGACAGGATGAGGATCGTTTCGCATGATTGAACAAGATGGATTGCACGCAGGTTCTCCG
GCCGCTTGGGTGGAGAGGCTATTCGGCTATGACTGGGCACAACAGACAATCGGCTGCTCTGATGCCGCCG
TGTTCCGGCTGTCAGCGCAGGGGCGCCCGGTTCTTTTTGTCAAGACCGACCTGTCCGGTGCCCTGAATGA
ACTGCAAGACGAGGCAGCGCGGCTATCGTGGCTGGCCACGACGGGCGTTCCTTGCGCAGCTGTGCTCGAC
GTTGTCACTGAAGCGGGAAGGGACTGGCTGCTATTGGGCGAAGTGCCGGGGCAGGATCTCCTGTCATCTC
ACCTTGCTCCTGCCGAGAAAGTATCCATCATGGCTGATGCAATGCGGCGGCTGCATACGCTTGATCCGGC
TACCTGCCCATTCGACCACCAAGCGAAACATCGCATCGAGCGAGCACGTACTCGGATGGAAGCCGGTCTT
GTCGATCAGGATGATCTGGACGAAGAGCATCAGGGGCTCGCGCCAGCCGAACTGTTCGCCAGGCTCAAGG
CGAGCATGCCCGACGGCGAGGATCTCGTCGTGACCCATGGCGATGCCTGCTTGCCGAATATCATGGTGGA
AAATGGCCGCTTTTCTGGATTCATCGACTGTGGCCGGCTGGGTGTGGCGGACCGCTATCAGGACATAGCG
TTGGCTACCCGTGATATTGCTGAAGAGCTTGGCGGCGAATGGGCTGACCGCTTCCTCGTGCTTTACGGTA
TCGCCGCTCCCGATTCGCAGCGCATCGCCTTCTATCGCCTTCTTGACGAGTTCTTCTGAGCGGGACTCTG
GGGTTCGAAATGACCGACCAAGCGACGCCCAACCTGCCATCACGAGATTTCGATTCCACCGCCGCCTTCT
ATGAAAGGTTGGGCTTCGGAATCGTTTTCCGGGACGCCGGCTGGATGATCCTCCAGCGCGGGGATCTCAT
GCTGGAGTTCTTCGCCCACCCTAGGGGGAGGCTAACTGAAACACGGAAGGAGACAATACCGGAAGGAACC
CGCGCTATGACGGCAATAAAAAGACAGAATAAAACGCACGGTGTTGGGTCGTTTGTTCATAAACGCGGGG
TTCGGTCCCAGGGCTGGCACTCTGTCGATACCCCACCGAGACCCCATTGGGGCCAATACGCCCGCGTTTC
TTCCTTTTCCCCACCCCACCCCCCAAGTTCGGGTGAAGGCCCAGGGCTCGCAGCCAACGTCGGGGCGGCA
GGCCCTGCCATAGCCTCAGGTTACTCATATATACTTTAGATTGATTTAAAACTTCATTTTTAATTTAAAA
GGATCTAGGTGAAGATCCTTTTTGATAATCTCATGACCAAAATCCCTTAACGTGAGTTTTCGTTCCACTG
AGCGTCAGACCCCGTAGAAAAGATCAAAGGATCTTCTTGAGATCCTTTTTTTCTGCGCGTAATCTGCTGC
TTGCAAACAAAAAAACCACCGCTACCAGCGGTGGTTTGTTTGCCGGATCAAGAGCTACCAACTCTTTTTC
CGAAGGTAACTGGCTTCAGCAGAGCGCAGATACCAAATACTGTTCTTCTAGTGTAGCCGTAGTTAGGCCA
CCACTTCAAGAACTCTGTAGCACCGCCTACATACCTCGCTCTGCTAATCCTGTTACCAGTGGCTGCTGCC
AGTGGCGATAAGTCGTGTCTTACCGGGTTGGACTCAAGACGATAGTTACCGGATAAGGCGCAGCGGTCGG
GCTGAACGGGGGGTTCGTGCACACAGCCCAGCTTGGAGCGAACGACCTACACCGAACTGAGATACCTACA
GCGTGAGCTATGAGAAAGCGCCACGCTTCCCGAAGGGAGAAAGGCGGACAGGTATCCGGTAAGCGGCAGG
GTCGGAACAGGAGAGCGCACGAGGGAGCTTCCAGGGGGAAACGCCTGGTATCTTTATAGTCCTGTCGGGT
TTCGCCACCTCTGACTTGAGCGTCGATTTTTGTGATGCTCGTCAGGGGGGCGGAGCCTATGGAAAAACGC
CAGCAACGCGGCCTTTTTACGGTTCCTGGCCTTTTGCTGGCCTTTTGCTCAC
Features (pLannotate 1.2.2; 16 found; start..end, strand, type, name):
      1..50      +  rep_origin     RSF ori (fragment): Plasmids containing the RSF 1030 origin of replication can be propagated in E. coli cells that contain additional plasmids with compatible origins.
    118..421     +  enhancer       CMV enhancer: human cytomegalovirus immediate early enhancer
    422..625     +  promoter       CMV promoter: human cytomegalovirus (CMV) immediate early promoter
    648..728     +  misc_feature   MCS: multiple cloning site
    737..2266    +  CDS            Nup54: NUP54_RAT - Experimental evidence at protein level: Swiss-Prot protein existence level 1. Component of the nuclear pore complex, a complex required for the trafficking across the nuclear membrane. From Rattus norvegicus (Rat).
   2267..2968    +  CDS            mEGFP: enhanced GFP with monomerizing A206K mutation (Zacharias et al., 2002) mammalian codon-optimized
   2985..3068    +  CDS            large T antigen (fragment): large T antigen from SV40 (simian virus 40)
   3091..3212    +  polyA_signal   SV40 poly(A) signal: SV40 polyadenylation signal
   3246..3674    -  rep_origin     f1 ori (sequence partly withheld): f1 bacteriophage origin of replication; arrow indicates direction of (+) strand synthesis
   3701..3805    +  promoter       AmpR promoter: bla
   3807..4164    +  promoter       SV40 promoter: SV40 enhancer and early promoter
   4199..4993    +  CDS            NeoR/KanR: aminoglycoside phosphotransferase from Tn5; aph(3')-II (or nptII); confers resistance to neomycin, kanamycin, and G418 (Geneticin®)
   5014..5166    +  CDS            ble (fragment): BLE_KLEPN - Experimental evidence at protein level: Swiss-Prot protein existence level 1. Binding protein with a strong affinity to the bleomycin family of antibiotics. Binds to CL990; an antimitotic-antibiotic compound. From Klebsiella pneumoniae.
   5225..5272    +  polyA_signal   HSV TK poly(A) signal: herpes simplex virus thymidine kinase polyadenylation signal (Cole and Stacy, 1985)
   5363..5379    -  polyA_signal   bGH poly(A) signal (fragment): bovine growth hormone polyadenylation signal
   5601..6189    +  rep_origin     ori: high-copy-number ColE1/pMB1/pBR322/pUC origin of replication
