[The description below was written by a language model from this plasmid's Addgene catalogue record and pLannotate feature annotations shown in this document.]
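Description:
Nup54_mEGFP510(-6) is a mammalian expression plasmid encoding the nuclear pore complex component Nup54 fused directly at its carboxyl terminus to monomeric EGFP. The backbone is not specified in the catalogue entry. The annotated features show a high-copy ColE1/pUC-type origin for propagation in E. coli, an f1 origin, and a NeoR/KanR (Tn5 aminoglycoside phosphotransferase) gene placed behind both a bacterial bla promoter and the SV40 enhancer/early promoter and followed by the HSV TK polyadenylation signal. This arrangement gives kanamycin selection in bacteria and could allow G418 selection in mammalian cells. Short fragments annotated as RSF ori, ble, bGH poly(A) and SV40 large T antigen appear to be partial matches rather than functional units.

The payload is driven by the CMV immediate early enhancer and promoter, followed by remnant multiple cloning site sequence, the Nup54 coding region, an immediately adjoining mEGFP (carrying the monomerizing A206K mutation) and the SV40 polyadenylation signal. According to the record, the mEGFP lacks its first six amino acids and is joined without any linker, giving a net fusion of minus six residues; the abutting coordinates of the two coding features agree with a linkerless junction. The insert was assembled by Gibson cloning. The catalogue lists the gene as human NUP54, whereas the automated annotation matched the coding sequence to rat Nup54, so the species of origin is not fully consistent within the record. The depositor sequence and the repository's sequencing result differ slightly in length but share the same feature layout. The record states only mammalian expression as the purpose. The naming suggests it is one of a series with varied fusion junctions, but the record does not confirm this.
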