Addgene plasmid #163437: Nup54_mEGFP510(-6)
Purpose: Mammalian expression of Nup54 with a mEGFP (missing the first 6 amino acids) at the caroxyl-terminus with no linker and a total net fusion of (-6) amino acids
Depositing lab: Sanford Simon.
Backbone
  Vector backbone: Unspecified
  Vector type: Mammalian Expression
Growth in bacteria
  Bacterial resistance: Kanamycin, 50 μg/mL
  Growth temperature: 37°C
  Growth strain: DH5alpha
  Copy number: High Copy
Gene/Insert
  Gene/Insert name: Nup54
  Species: H. sapiens (human)
  Entrez Gene: NUP54
  Promoter: CMV
  Tag / fusion protein: mEGFP (C terminal on insert)
  Cloning method: Gibson Cloning
Terms and licenses: Academic/Nonprofit Terms; Industry Terms: Not Available to Industry
How to cite: Nup54_mEGFP510(-6) was a gift from Sanford Simon (Addgene plasmid # 163437)
